>Addgene plasmid #180250 | pBa.Lamp1-GFP | addgene full sequence | sequence record 355803 | Addgene NGS Result
TCGAGGTGAGCCCCACGTTCTGCTTCACTCTCCCCATCTCCCCCCCCTCCCCACCCCCAATTTTGTATTT
ATTTATTTTTTAATTATTTTGTGCAGCGATGGGGGCGGGGGGGGGGGGGGCGCGCGCCAGGCGGGGCGGG
GCGGGGCGRGGGGCGGGGCGGGGCGAGGCGGAGAGGTGCGGCGGCAGCCAATCAGAGCGGCGCGCTCCGA
AAGTTTCCTTTTATGGCGAGGCGGCGGCGGCGGCGGCCCTATAAAAAGCGAAGCGCGCGGCGGGCGGGAG
TCGCTGCGCGCTGCCTTCGCCCCGTGCCCCGCTCCGCCGCCGCCTCGCGCCGCCCGCCCCGGCTCTGACT
GACCGCGTTACTCCCACAGGTGAGCGGGCGGGACGGCCCTTCTCCTCCGGGCTGTAATTAGCGCTTGGTT
TAATGACGGCTCGTTTCTTTTCTGTGGCTGCGTGAAAGCCTTAAAGGGCTCCGGGAGGGCCCTTTGTGCG
GGGGGGAGCGGCTCGGGGGGTGCGTGCGTGTGTGTGTGCGTGGGGAGCGCCGCGTGCGGCTCCGCGCTGC
CCGGCGGCTGTGAGCGCTGCGGGCGCGGCGCGGGGCTTTGTGCGCTCCGCAGTGTGCGCGAGGGGAGCGC
GGCCGGGGGCGGTGCCCCGCGGTGCGGGGGGGGCTGCGAGGGGAACAAAGGCTGCGTGCGGGGTGTGTGC
GTGGGGGGGTGAGCAGGGGGTGTGGGCGCGGCGGTCGGGCTGTAACCCCCCCCTGCACCCCCCTCCCCGA
GTTGCTGAGCACGGCCCGGCTTCGGGTGCGGGGCTCCGTGCGGGGCGTGGCGCGGGGCTCGCCGTGCCGG
GCGGGGGGTGGCGGCAGGKGGGGGTGCCGGGCGGGGCGGGGCCGCCTCGGGCCGGGGAGGGCTCGGGGGA
GGGGCGCGGCGGCCCCCGGAGCGCCGGCGGCTGTCGAGGCGCGGCGAGCCGCAGCCATTGCCTTTTATGG
TAATCGTGCGAGAGGGCGCAGGGACTTCCTTTGTCCCAAATCTGTGCGGAGCCGAAATCTGGGAGGCGCC
GCCGCACCCCCTCTAGCGGGCGCGGGGCGAAGCGGTGCGGCGCCGGCAGGAAGGAAATGGGCGGGGAGGG
CCTTCGTGCGTCGCCGCGCCGCCGTCCCCTTCTCCATCTCCAGCCTCGGGGCTGTCCGCAGGGGGACGGC
TGCCTTCGGGGGGGACGGGGCAGGGCGGGGTTCGGCTTCTGGCGTGTGACCGGCGGGGTTTATATCTTCC
CTTCTCTGTTCCTCCGCAGCCCCCAAGCTTGGCGCGCCTAGGCCTACCATGGCGGCCCCCGGCAGCGCCC
GGCGACCCCTGCTGCTGCTACTGCTGTTGCTGCTGCTCGGCCTCATGCATTGTGCGTCAGCAGCAATGTT
TATGGTGAAAAATGGCAACGGGACCGCGTGCATAATGGCCAACTTCTCTGCTGCCTTCTCAGTGAACTAC
GACACCAAGAGTGGCCCTAAGAACATGACCTTTGACCTGCCATCAGATGCCACAGTGGTGCTCAACCGCA
GCTCCTGTGGAAAAGAGAACACTTCTGACCCCAGTCTCGTGATTGCTTTTGGAAGAGGACATACACTCAC
TCTCAATTTCACGAGAAATGCAACACGTTACAGCGTCCAGCTCATGAGTTTTGTTTATAACTTGTCAGAC
ACACACCTTTTCCCCAATGCGAGCTCCAAAGAAATCAAGACTGTGGAATCTATAACTGACATCAGGGCAG
ATATAGATAAAAAATACAGATGTGTTAGTGGCACCCAGGTCCACATGAACAACGTGACCGTAACGCTCCA
TGATGCCACCATCCAGGCGTACCTTTCCAACAGCAGCTTCAGCCGGGGAGAGACACGCTGTGAACAAGAC
AGGCCTTCCCCAACCACAGCGCCCCCTGCGCCACCCAGCCCCTCGCCCTCACCCGTGCCCAAGAGCCCCT
CTGTGGACAAGTACAACGTGAGCGGCACCAACGGGACCTGCCTGCTGGCCAGCATGGGGCTGCAGCTGAA
CCTCACCTATGAGAGGAAGGACAACACGACGGTGACAAGGCTTCTCAACATCAACCCCAACAAGACCTCG
GCCAGCGGGAGCTGCGGCGCCCACCTGGTGACTCTGGAGCTGCACAGCGAGGGCACCACCGTCCTGCTCT
TCCAGTTCGGGATGAATGCAAGTTCTAGCCGGTTTTTCCTACAAGGAATCCAGTTGAATACAATTCTTCC
TGACGCCAGAGACCCTGCCTTTAAAGCTGCCAACGGCTCCCTGCGAGCGCTGCAGGCCACAGTCGGCAAT
TCCTACAAGTGCAACGCGGAGGAGCACGTCCGTGTCACGAAGGCGTTTTCAGTCAATATATTCAAAGTGT
GGGTCCAGGCTTTCAAGGTGGAAGGTGGCCAGTTTGGCTCTGTGGAGGAGTGTCTGCTGGACGAGAACAG
CACGCTGATCCCCATCGCTGTGGGTGGTGCCCTGGCGGGGCTGGTCCTCATCGTCCTCATCGCCTACCTC
GTCGGCAGGAAGAGGAGTCACGCAGGCTACCAGACTATCCGCGGCATGGTGAGCAAGGGCGAGGAGCTGT
TCACCGGGGTGGTGCCCATCCTGGTCGAGCTGGACGGCGACGTAAACGGCCACAAGTTCAGCGTGTCCGG
CGAGGGCGAGGGCGATGCCACCTACGGCAAGCTGACCCTGAAGTTCATCTGCACCACCGGCAAGCTGCCC
GTGCCCTGGCCCACCCTCGTGACCACCCTGACCTACGGCGTGCAGTGCTTCAGCCGCTACCCCGACCACA
TGAAGCAGCACGACTTCTTCAAGTCCGCCATGCCCGAAGGCTACGTCCAGGAGCGCACCATCTTCTTCAA
GGACGACGGCAACTACAAGACCCGCGCCGAGGTGAAGTTCGAGGGCGACACCCTGGTGAACCGCATCGAG
CTGAAGGGCATCGACTTCAAGGAGGACGGCAACATCCTGGGGCACAAGCTGGAGTACAACTACAACAGCC
ACAACGTCTATATCATGGCCGACAAGCAGAAGAACGGCATCAAGGTGAACTTCAAGATCCGCCACAACAT
CGAGGACGGCAGCGTGCAGCTCGCCGACCACTACCAGCAGAACACCCCCATCGGCGACGGCCCCGTGCTG
CTGCCCGACAACCACTACCTGAGCACCCAGTCCGCCCTGAGCAAAGACCCCAACGAGAAGCGCGATCACA
TGGTCCTGCTGGAGTTCGTGACCGCCGCCGGGATCACTCTCGGCATGGACGAGCTGTACAAGCGGACCGT
CTAATCTAGATAAGTAATGATCATAATCAGCCATATCACATCTGTAGAGGTTTTACTTGCTTTAAAAAAC
CTCCCACACCTCCCCCTGAACCTGAAACATAAAATGAATGCAATTGTTGTTGTTAACTTGTTTATTGCAG
CTTATAATGGTTACAAATAAAGCAATAGCATCACAAATTTCACAAATAAAGCATTTTTTTCACTGCATTC
TAGTTGTGGTTTGTCCAAACTCATCAATGTATCTTATCATGTCTGGATCCCCGGGTACCGAGCTCGAATT
CGTAATCATGTCATAGCTGTTTCCTGTGTGAAATTGTTATCCGCTCACAATTCCACACAACATACGAGCC
GGAAGCATAAAGTGTAAAGCCTGGGGTGCCTAATGAGTGAGCTAACTCACATTAATTGCGTTGCGCTCAC
TGCCCGCTTTCCAGTCGGGAAACCTGTCGTGCCAGCTGCATTAATGAATCGGCCAACGCGCGGGGAGAGG
CGGTTTGCGTATTGGGCGCTCTTCCGCTTCCTCGCTCACTGACTCGCTGCGCTCGGTCGTTCGGCTGCGG
CGAGCGGTATCAGCTCACTCAAAGGCGGTAATACGGTTATCCACAGAATCAGGGGATAACGCAGGAAAGA
ACATGTGAGCAAAAGGCCAGCAAAAGGCCAGGAACCGTAAAAAGGCCGCGTTGCTGGCGTTTTTCCATAG
GCTCCGCCCCCCTGACGAGCATCACAAAAATCGACGCTCAAGTCAGAGGTGGCGAAACCCGACAGGACTA
TAAAGATACCAGGCGTTTCCCCCTGGAAGCTCCCTCGTGCGCTCTCCTGTTCCGACCCTGCCGCTTACCG
GATACCTGTCCGCCTTTCTCCCTTCGGGAAGCGTGGCGCTTTCTCATAGCTCACGCTGTAGGTATCTCAG
TTCGGTGTAGGTCGTTCGCTCCAAGCTGGGCTGTGTGCACGAACCCCCCGTTCAGCCCGACCGCTGCGCC
TTATCCGGTAACTATCGTCTTGAGTCCAACCCGGTAAGACACGACTTATCGCCACTGGCAGCAGCCACTG
GTAACAGGATTAGCAGAGCGAGGTATGTAGGCGGTGCTACAGAGTTCTTGAAGTGGTGGCCTAACTACGG
CTACACTAGAAGAACAGTATTTGGTATCTGCGCTCTGCTGAAGCCAGTTACCTTCGGAAAAAGAGTTGGT
AGCTCTTGATCCGGCAAACAAACCACCGCTGGTAGCGGTGGTTTTTTTGTTTGCAAGCAGCAGATTACGC
GCAGAAAAAAAGGATCTCAAGAAGATCCTTTGATCTTTTCTACGGGGTCTGACGCTCAGTGGAACGAAAA
CTCACGTTAAGGGATTTTGGTCATGAGATTATCAAAAAGGATCTTCACCTAGATCCTTTTAAATTAAAAA
TGAAGTTTTAAATCAATCTAAAGTATATATGAGTAAACTTGGTCTGACAGTTACCAATGCTTAATCAGTG
AGGCACCTATCTCAGCGATCTGTCTATTTCGTTCATCCATAGTTGCCTGACTCCCCGTCGTGTAGATAAC
TACGATACGGGAGGGCTTACCATCTGGCCCCAGTGCTGCAATGATACCGCGAGACCCACGCTCACCGGCT
CCAGATTTATCAGCAATAAACCAGCCAGCCGGAAGGGCCGAGCGCAGAAGTGGTCCTGCAACTTTATCCG
CCTCCATCCAGTCTATTAATTGTTGCCGGGAAGCTAGAGTAAGTAGTTCGCCAGTTAATAGTTTGCGCAA
CGTTGTTGCCATTGCTACAGGCATCGTGGTGTCACGCTCGTCGTTTGGTATGGCTTCATTCAGCTCCGGT
TCCCAACGATCAAGGCGAGTTACATGATCCCCCATGTTGTGCAAAAAAGCGGTTAGCTCCTTCGGTCCTC
CGATCGTTGTCAGAAGTAAGTTGGCCGCAGTGTTATCACTCATGGTTATGGCAGCACTGCATAATTCTCT
TACTGTCATGCCATCCGTAAGATGCTTTTCTGTGACTGGTGAGTACTCAACCAAGTCATTCTGAGAATAG
TGTATGCGGCGACCGAGTTGCTCTTGCCCGGCGTCAATACGGGATAATACCGCGCCACATAGCAGAACTT
TAAAAGTGCTCATCATTGGAAAACGTTCTTCGGGGCGAAAACTCTCAAGGATCTTACCGCTGTTGAGATC
CAGTTCGATGTAACCCACTCGTGCACCCAACTGATCTTCAGCATCTTTTACTTTCACCAGCGTTTCTGGG
TGAGCAAAAACAGGAAGGCAAAATGCCGCAAAAAAGGGAATAAGGGCGACACGGAAATGTTGAATACTCA
TACTCTTCCTTTTTCAATATTATTGAAGCATTTATCAGGGTTATTGTCTCATGAGCGGATACATATTTGA
ATGTATTTAGAAAAATAAACAAATAGGGGTTCCGCGCACATTTCCCCGAAAAGTGCCACCTGACGTCTAA
GAAACCATTATTATCATGACATTAACCTATAAAAATAGGCGTATCACGAGGCCCTTTCGTCTCGCGCGTT
TCGGTGATGACGGTGAAAACCTCTGACACATGCAGCTCCCGGAGACGGTCACAGCTTGTCTGTAAGCGGA
TGCCGGGAGCAGACAAGCCCGTCAGGGCGCGTCAGCGGGTGTTGGCGGGTGTCGGGGCTGGCTTAACTAT
GCGGCATCAGAGCAGATTGTACTGAGAGTGCACCATATGCGGTGTGAAATACCGCACAGATGCGTAAGGA
GAAAATACCGCATCAGGCGCCATTCGCCATTCAGGCTGCGCAACTGTTGGGAAGGGCGATCGGTGCGGGC
CTCTTCGCTATTACGCCAGCTGGCGAAAGGGGGATGTGCTGCAAGGCGATTAAGTTGGGTAACGCCAGGG
TTTTCCCAGTCACGACGTTGTAAAACGACGGCCAGTGCCAAGTTGGGATCTTTGCATTGGCCCACGGCTC
TCAGGATGGGGATGCTCCCCTTCAGCACCCGGTTCCCCTTGGAAACTGATGGTCCTGGCTCTGTGGCATG
GCAGTGGCACTGTGAGGAGCCCCCTACCAGCAGCACACAGTGGGGTTGGCACTGCCACGCTCCGGATGCC
GCGCTCTGATCCAACCCCATAATCAAGGGAACCCGAATTGCCCCATCATTGCCCCCACCACCCCCATCCT
GCCGGGCCCTCACACCCCACGCTGCCTTCTGGTGACATTCCCCAGCCCAAACCCACGGCTTCATGGCTAC
CGCGGGGCATTTCCCATTGCCGCCCCATTATCAGCTCTGCACACCTCCCGCTGTACCCATGCCTCGTGGC
TGCCCTTCTTTGACGTATAATCTTCTAATTAATACCCGGCCTTGTCAAAGTGGAGCACAAACGTTAATTA
ATTCCCCAGCAGGCAGGTAATTAACAGTGTGACTCCCTTTTTGCTGCGAGTGGGGCTGATACAGAGAGAT
GTGGCACTATGGAGCCCACGGGGTCCTGGCACTGGGTGCCCACGGAGGTCCCCATGTGCTGCAGTGTCAC
CGCCTCCGAGGAGACAGTATTGTCCCTGCGGTGTCCCTGCAGCTCAGCTCTGTCCACAGGGCCACCTCCA
GTTTGGAGGGGACACAATGCAGCCCCGATGCAACCCATCCTCGCAGCATCCCAGGGACAAAGACCCCACT
GCAAGACCGCACACAGGGCTGGGTCCCGCTCCCCTAATATCTACAGTGCTTCTTGCATGGCCCCTTAATC
AATGCAGTTAATCAGCATGCGCTCATGCACCGCTCTGGAGCTGCAAAGCCCCTCGCAGCGCTGCTCACCA
ACACCGCGCACCGCCCCGGCCCAGCCTGCAGCACGCGCTGCAAACAGGAAAGAAACAAAATATTGCCCAA
ATGTAGGCAAAGGCATTCGGCTGCCTTGACCTCCGCCGGGCCGGGCCCTGCCTGACTCAGCTCCTTACTC
AGCGCTCGCTTCCTCCCTCCGGCTGCCACCGCCGCAGCGCACACCCTGACAAAGAGTGGCCCTTAACGGG
CTCTGAGGTGCACCCAGCAGTGCACTCAGCAGTCCAAGGGCCGGCCTGGAGGTTTGCACCGCTACGTGCT
GACATTAGCATTGAACTTGGCCCTGGGTAGTGCTGCAGGCCGGGCGGGGTGGGTGTAGAGAGTGCAGCGC
GCGTTGCACCCGGTGCCCCTTCCCCTCCCTTGCATCCCAGCAGGCTGCACCCCAGCACCAGGCCCGTGCA
TGCATGCTCCTGGTGTTATTGCAGCCTGGTGCATGCATGCGTCTTGATGGTGCAGCGCTGTGCATGCATC
CTCCTTGGTGTGTAGCAGTCTAGTGCATGCATACCCCTCGGTGTTATTGCTGCTCTGTGCACGCACGCTC
ATTGTATCACTTCATCCCAGTGCATGCACTCACACTGGAGCGATTGCTGCTCGGTGCACGCACACTCATT
GTATCACTGCAGCTCAGTGGCTGCACGCACACCGGTGTTATTGCTGCTCGGTGCGTGCATGCACATCAGT
GTCGCTGCAGCTCAGTGCATGCACGCTCATTGCCCATCGCTATCCCTGCCTCTCCTGCTGGCGCTCCCCG
GGAGGTGACTTCAAGGGGACCGCAGGACCACCTCGGGGGTGGGGGGAGGGCTGCACACGCGGACCCCGCT
CCCCCTCCCCAACAAAGCACTGTGGAATCAAAAAGGGGGGAGGGGGGATGGAGGGGCGCGTCACACCCCC
GCCCCACACCCTCACC
Features (pLannotate 1.2.2; 16 found; start..end, strand, type, name):
      1..276     +  promoter       chicken β-actin promoter: No description available
    277..1246    +  intron         chimeric intron: chimera between introns from chicken β-actin and rabbit β-globin
   1309..2559    +  CDS            LAMP1: human lysosome-associated membrane glycoprotein 1
   2566..3282    +  CDS            EGFP: EGFP is a basic (constitutively fluorescent) green fluorescent protein published in 1996, derived from Aequorea victoria. It is reported to be a rapidly-maturing weak dimer with moderate acid sensitivity.
   3307..3392    +  CDS            large T antigen (fragment): large T antigen from SV40 (simian virus 40)
   3415..3549    +  polyA_signal   SV40 poly(A) signal: SV40 polyadenylation signal
   3604..3620    -  protein_bind   lac operator: The lac repressor binds to the lac operator to inhibit transcription in E. coli. This inhibition can be relieved by adding lactose or isopropyl-β-D-thiogalactopyranoside (IPTG). lac repressor encoded by lacI
   3628..3658    -  promoter       lac promoter: promoter for the E. coli lac operon
   3673..3694    -  protein_bind   CAP binding site: CAP binding activates transcription in the presence of cAMP. E. coli catabolite activator protein
   3707..3799    -  CDS            lacI (fragment): lac repressor; lacI; The lac repressor binds to the lac operator to inhibit transcription in E. coli. This inhibition can be relieved by adding lactose or isopropyl-β-D-thiogalactopyranoside (IPTG).
   3982..4570    -  rep_origin     ori: high-copy-number ColE1/pMB1/pBR322/pUC origin of replication
   4741..5601    -  CDS            AmpR: β-lactamase; bla; confers resistance to ampicillin, carbenicillin, and related antibiotics
   5602..5706    -  promoter       AmpR promoter: bla
   5801..5836    +  CDS            rop (fragment): Rop protein, which maintains plasmids at low copy number; rop
   5938..6037    +  misc_feature   bom (fragment): basis of mobility region from pBR322
   6043..6197    -  CDS            lacZα (fragment): LacZα fragment of β-galactosidase; lacZ fragment
