[The description below was written by a language model from this plasmid's Addgene catalogue record and pLannotate feature annotations shown in this document.]
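Description:
pBa.Lamp1-GFP is a mammalian expression plasmid built on the pBa-eGFP backbone that produces human lysosome-associated membrane glycoprotein 1 (LAMP1, also known as CD107a) fused to EGFP. The wild-type LAMP1 coding sequence (1,251 bp) sits immediately upstream of the EGFP open reading frame, separated by only a few bases, so the fluorescent protein is placed at the C-terminus of LAMP1. Transcription is driven by the chicken β-actin promoter followed by a chimeric chicken β-actin/rabbit β-globin intron, an arrangement commonly used to give strong, sustained expression in mammalian cells. An SV40 polyadenylation signal terminates the transcript. The short large T antigen fragment annotated just before that signal is most likely residual SV40 sequence accompanying it rather than a functional element.

The roughly 8 kb plasmid is propagated in E. coli through a high-copy ColE1/pUC-type origin and selected with ampicillin via the β-lactamase gene and its native promoter. The remaining annotated features (lac promoter and operator, CAP binding site, and fragments of lacI, lacZα, rop and bom) are leftovers of the bacterial cloning vector with no evident role in the expression cassette. No mammalian selection marker is annotated, which points to transient transfection. About 1.8 kb at the end of the sequence carries no annotation. The cloning sites used for the insert are not recorded.

The stated purpose is mammalian expression of LAMP1, and the fusion serves as a fluorescent marker for lysosomal and late endosomal membranes in live or fixed cells. The associated publication concerns membrane protein trafficking, dendritic degradation and the maintenance of axonal polarity, which suggests use in neurons.
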