Addgene plasmid #180250: pBa.Lamp1-GFP
Purpose: Mammalian expression of LAMP1
Depositing lab: Marvin Bentley. Publication: NgCAM and VAMP2 Reveal that Direct Delivery and Dendritic Degradation Maintain Axonal Polarity. Nabb AT, Bentley M. Mol Biol Cell. 2021 Nov 3:mbcE21080425. doi: 10.1091/mbc.E21-08-0425. PubMed 34731031.
Backbone
  Vector backbone: pBa-eGFP
  Vector type: Mammalian Expression
Growth in bacteria
  Bacterial resistance: Ampicillin, 100 μg/mL
  Growth temperature: 37°C
  Growth strain: NEB Stable
  Copy number: High Copy
Gene/Insert
  Gene/Insert name: LAMP1
  Species: H. sapiens (human)
  Insert size (bp): 1251
  Mutation: WT
  GenBank ID: NM005561
  Entrez Gene: LAMP1 (a.k.a. CD107a, LAMPA, LGP120)
  Promoter: Chicken Beta actin
  Cloning method: Restriction Enzyme; 5′ cloning site unknown (unknown if destroyed); 3′ cloning site unknown (unknown if destroyed)
  Sequencing primers: 5′ unknown
Terms and licenses: Academic/Nonprofit Terms; Industry Terms: Not Available to Industry
How to cite: pBa.Lamp1-GFP was a gift from Marvin Bentley (Addgene plasmid # 180250 ; http://n2t.net/addgene:180250 ; RRID:Addgene_180250)
