>Addgene plasmid #180250 | pBa.Lamp1-GFP | depositor partial sequence | sequence record 350153 | LAMP1
ATGGCGGCCCCCGGCAGCGCCCGGCGACCCCTGCTGCTGCTACTGCTGTTGCTGCTGCTCGGCCTCATGC
ATTGTGCGTCAGCAGCAATGTTTATGGTGAAAAATGGCAACGGGACCGCGTGCATAATGGCCAACTTCTC
TGCTGCCTTCTCAGTGAACTACGACACCAAGAGTGGCCCTAAGAACATGACCTTTGACCTGCCATCAGAT
GCCACAGTGGTGCTCAACCGCAGCTCCTGTGGAAAAGAGAACACTTCTGACCCCAGTCTCGTGATTGCTT
TTGGAAGAGGACATACACTCACTCTCAATTTCACGAGAAATGCAACACGTTACAGCGTCCAGCTCATGAG
TTTTGTTTATAACTTGTCAGACACACACCTTTTCCCCAATGCGAGCTCCAAAGAAATCAAGACTGTGGAA
TCTATAACTGACATCAGGGCAGATATAGATAAAAAATACAGATGTGTTAGTGGCACCCAGGTCCACATGA
ACAACGTGACCGTAACGCTCCATGATGCCACCATCCAGGCGTACCTTTCCAACAGCAGCTTCAGCCGGGG
AGAGACACGCTGTGAACAAGACAGGCCTTCCCCAACCACAGCGCCCCCTGCGCCACCCAGCCCCTCGCCC
TCACCCGTGCCCAAGAGCCCCTCTGTGGACAAGTACAACGTGAGCGGCACCAACGGGACCTGCCTGCTGG
CCAGCATGGGGCTGCAGCTGAACCTCACCTATGAGAGGAAGGACAACACGACGGTGACAAGGCTTCTCAA
CATCAACCCCAACAAGACCTCGGCCAGCGGGAGCTGCGGCGCCCACCTGGTGACTCTGGAGCTGCACAGC
GAGGGCACCACCGTCCTGCTCTTCCAGTTCGGGATGAATGCAAGTTCTAGCCGGTTTTTCCTACAAGGAA
TCCAGTTGAATACAATTCTTCCTGACGCCAGAGACCCTGCCTTTAAAGCTGCCAACGGCTCCCTGCGAGC
GCTGCAGGCCACAGTCGGCAATTCCTACAAGTGCAACGCGGAGGAGCACGTCCGTGTCACGAAGGCGTTT
TCAGTCAATATATTCAAAGTGTGGGTCCAGGCTTTCAAGGTGGAAGGTGGCCAGTTTGGCTCTGTGGAGG
AGTGTCTGCTGGACGAGAACAGCACGCTGATCCCCATCGCTGTGGGTGGTGCCCTGGCGGGGCTGGTCCT
CATCGTCCTCATCGCCTACCTCGTCGGCAGGAAGAGGAGTCACGCAGGCTACCAGACTATC
